>Addgene plasmid #27760 | pUT1170-HQ858714 | depositor full sequence | sequence record 13064 | Author sequence
CAAATAATGATTTTATTTTGACTGATAGTGACCTGTTCGTTGCAACAAATTGATGAGCAATGCTTTTTTA
TAATGCCAACTTTGTACAAAAAAGCAGGCTCCGCGGCCGCCCCCTTCACCATGGGGTGCAAGGCGTGCGA
CAAGCCCAAGCCCAACTACCGCAAGGGCCTGTGGTCGCCGGAGGAGGACCAGAAGCTCCGCGACTACATT
CTCCTCCACGGCCACGGCTGCTGGAGCGCGCTCCCCGCGAAAGCCGGGCTCCAGCGGAACGGCAAGAGCT
GCAGGCTGCGGTGGATCAACTACCTTCGGCCGGGGCTGAAGCACGGCATGTTCTCCCCGGAGGAGGAGGA
GACGGTGATGAGCCTCCACGCCACGCTCGGCAACAAGTGGTCCAGGATCGCACGGCACTTGCCTGGCAGG
ACCGACAACGAGGTCAAGAACTACTGGAACTCGTACCTCAAGAAGAGGGTCGAGGGCAAGGACCAGGGGC
CCAGCACGCCCGCGCCGGCGGCGTCCAATTCGGACGACGACTCGCACTGCGTCAAGCAGCGCAGGGACGA
CGACGGCACGGCGGACTCCGGCGCGTCGGAGCCGCGCGAGTCGTCGTCGGCCGACGACTCGAGCTGCCTG
ACGGACCCGCACGCCTGCAGGCCCCACGCGCCCGTGCCGCCCAAGGTCATGTTCGCGGACTGGCTGGACA
TGGACTACGTGGGCGGTGCCCTGCCGGCGACAGCACCAGCAGCACCTGGTCTGCTCGGCGCTGCGGGCGT
GGCCACGGCCAGCACGGGCGACCGCGATCAGCATCAGGTGATGAGCATGAGCCAGGGGTCCGTTCAGGTG
GATGGGCCATCCGGTGCCGATGTGTCCCTGCACGGCTTCGATGACAGCGGCGCCGGCTGCTGGGAGTTCC
AGGAGCACTTCGATGCCATCGATCACATGCAGGCGGCCGGCTTCTGCGACCTGCTCTCCATGAGCGACTA
CTTCGGCCTCGACAAGGGTGGGCGCGCCGACCCAGCTTTCTTGTACAAAGTTGGCATTATAAGAAAGCAT
TGCTTATCAATTTGTTGCAACGAACAGGTCACTATCAGTCAAAATAAAATCATTATTTGCCATCCAGCTG
ATATCCCCTATAGTGAGTCGTATTACATGGTCATAGCTGTTTCCTGGCAGCTCTGGCCCGTGTCTCAAAA
TCTCTGATGTTACATTGCACAAGATAAAAATATATCATCATGAACAATAAAACTGTCTGCTTACATAAAC
AGTAATACAAGGGGTGTTATGAGCCATATTCAACGGGAAACGTCGAGGCCGCGATTAAATTCCAACATGG
ATGCTGATTTATATGGGTATAAATGGGCTCGCGATAATGTCGGGCAATCAGGTGCGACAATCTATCGCTT
GTATGGGAAGCCCGATGCGCCAGAGTTGTTTCTGAAACATGGCAAAGGTAGCGTTGCCAATGATGTTACA
GATGAGATGGTCAGACTAAACTGGCTGACGGAATTTATGCCTCTTCCGACCATCAAGCATTTTATCCGTA
CTCCTGATGATGCATGGTTACTCACCACTGCGATCCCCGGAAAAACAGCATTCCAGGTATTAGAAGAATA
TCCTGATTCAGGTGAAAATATTGTTGATGCGCTGGCAGTGTTCCTGCGCCGGTTGCATTCGATTCCTGTT
TGTAATTGTCCTTTTAACAGCGATCGCGTATTTCGTCTCGCTCAGGCGCAATCACGAATGAATAACGGTT
TGGTTGATGCGAGTGATTTTGATGACGAGCGTAATGGCTGGCCTGTTGAACAAGTCTGGAAAGAAATGCA
TAAACTTTTGCCATTCTCACCGGATTCAGTCGTCACTCATGGTGATTTCTCACTTGATAACCTTATTTTT
GACGAGGGGAAATTAATAGGTTGTATTGATGTTGGACGAGTCGGAATCGCAGACCGATACCAGGATCTTG
CCATCCTATGGAACTGCCTCGGTGAGTTTTCTCCTTCATTACAGAAACGGCTTTTTCAAAAATATGGTAT
TGATAATCCTGATATGAATAAATTGCAGTTTCATTTGATGCTCGATGAGTTTTTCTAATCAGAATTGGTT
AATTGGTTGTAACACTGGCAGAGCATTACGCTGACTTGACGGGACGGCGCAAGCTCATGACCAAAATCCC
TTAACGTGAGTTACGCGTCGTTCCACTGAGCGTCAGACCCCGTAGAAAAGATCAAAGGATCTTCTTGAGA
TCCTTTTTTTCTGCGCGTAATCTGCTGCTTGCAAACAAAAAAACCACCGCTACCAGCGGTGGTTTGTTTG
CCGGATCAAGAGCTACCAACTCTTTTTCCGAAGGTAACTGGCTTCAGCAGAGCGCAGATACCAAATACTG
TCCTTCTAGTGTAGCCGTAGTTAGGCCACCACTTCAAGAACTCTGTAGCACCGCCTACATACCTCGCTCT
GCTAATCCTGTTACCAGTGGCTGCTGCCAGTGGCGATAAGTCGTGTCTTACCGGGTTGGACTCAAGACGA
TAGTTACCGGATAAGGCGCAGCGGTCGGGCTGAACGGGGGGTTCGTGCACACAGCCCAGCTTGGAGCGAA
CGACCTACACCGAACTGAGATACCTACAGCGTGAGCATTGAGAAAGCGCCACGCTTCCCGAAGGGAGAAA
GGCGGACAGGTATCCGGTAAGCGGCAGGGTCGGAACAGGAGAGCGCACGAGGGAGCTTCCAGGGGGAAAC
GCCTGGTATCTTTATAGTCCTGTCGGGTTTCGCCACCTCTGACTTGAGCGTCGATTTTTGTGATGCTCGT
CAGGGGGGCGGAGCCTATGGAAAAACGCCAGCAACGCGGCCTTTTTACGGTTCCTGGCCTTTTGCTGGCC
TTTTGCTCACATGTTCTTTCCTGCGTTATCCCCTGATTCTGTGGATAACCGTATTACCGCCTTTGAGTGA
GCTGATACCGCTCGCCGCAGCCGAACGACCGAGCGCAGCGAGTCAGTGAGCGAGGAAGCGGAAGAGCGCC
CAATACGCAAACCGCCTCTCCCCGCGCGTTGGCCGATTCATTAATGCAGCTGGCACGACAGGTTTCCCGA
CTGGAAAGCGGGCAGTGAGCGCAACGCAATTAATACGCGTACCGCTAGCCAGGAAGAGTTTGTAGAAACG
CAAAAAGGCCATCCGTCAGGATGGCCTTCTGCTTAGTTTGATGCCTGGCAGTTTATGGCGGGCGTCCTGC
CCGCCACCCTCCGGGCCGTTGCTTCACAACGTTCAAATCCGCTCCCGGCGGATTTGTCCTACTCAGGAGA
GCGTTCACCGACAAACAACAGATAAAACGAAAGGCCCAGTCTTCCGACTGAGCCTTTCGTTTTATTTGAT
GCCTGGCAGTTCCCTACTCTCGCGTTAACGCTAGCATGGATGTTTTCCCAGTCACGACGTTGTAAAACGA
CGGCCAGTCTTAAGCTCGGGCCC
Features (pLannotate 1.2.2; 10 found; start..end, strand, type, name):
      1..100     +  protein_bind   attL1: mutant version of attL; recombination site for the Gateway® LR reaction LR Clonase™
    160..474     +  CDS            MYB114 (fragment): MY114_ARATH - Experimental evidence at protein level: Swiss-Prot protein existence level 1. Transcription activator, when associated with BHLH002/EGL3/MYC146, BHLH012/MYC1, or BHLH042/TT8. From Arabidopsis thaliana (Mouse-ear cress).
   1010..1109    -  protein_bind   attL2: mutant version of attL; recombination site for the Gateway® LR reaction LR Clonase™
   1127..1145    -  promoter       T7 promoter: promoter for bacteriophage T7 RNA polymerase
   1279..2088    +  CDS            KanR: aminoglycoside phosphotransferase; aph(3')-Ia; confers resistance to kanamycin in bacteria or G418 (Geneticin®) in eukaryotes
   2235..2823    +  rep_origin     ori: high-copy-number ColE1/pMB1/pBR322/pUC origin of replication
   3006..3098    +  CDS            lacI (fragment): lac repressor; lacI; The lac repressor binds to the lac operator to inhibit transcription in E. coli. This inhibition can be relieved by adding lactose or isopropyl-β-D-thiogalactopyranoside (IPTG).
   3153..3180    -  terminator     rrnB T2 terminator: transcription terminator T2 from the E. coli rrnB gene
   3312..3355    +  terminator     rrnB T1 terminator: Escherichia coli rrnB; transcription terminator T1 from the E. coli rrnB gene
   3402..3438    -  CDS            lacZα (fragment): LacZα fragment of β-galactosidase; lacZ fragment
