[The description below was written by a language model from this plasmid's Addgene catalogue record and pLannotate feature annotations shown in this document.]
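Description:
pUT1170-HQ858714 is a Gateway entry clone built on the Invitrogen pENTR/D backbone (2,580 bp without insert; 3,453 nt in the depositor's full sequence) that carries the coding sequence of a maize (Zea mays) MYB transcription factor. It belongs to the Maize TFome, a collection of transcription factor open reading frames assembled for functional genomics. The plasmid is propagated in E. coli under kanamycin selection, provided by an aph(3')-Ia aminoglycoside phosphotransferase gene, and replicates from a ColE1/pUC-type origin. The catalogue lists it as low copy, whereas the annotation describes this origin as high copy; the record does not resolve this difference.

The 873 bp insert was PCR-amplified from a full-length cDNA template and includes its native stop codon, so the clone suits native or N-terminally tagged expression rather than C-terminal fusions. It lies between attL1 and attL2, the recombination sites that allow LR Clonase to transfer the ORF directionally into any attR-containing destination vector. The automated annotation labels part of the insert as a fragment of Arabidopsis MYB114. This most likely reflects similarity within the conserved MYB DNA-binding domain rather than an Arabidopsis origin, since the catalogue gives the species as maize.

As an entry vector, it has no promoter positioned to drive the insert in plants or bacteria. A T7 promoter sits just outside attL2 in reverse orientation, and rrnB T1 and T2 terminators upstream of attL1 shield the cassette from read-through transcription. The short lacI and lacZα fragments are backbone remnants. Typical use is shuttling the MYB ORF into destination vectors for expression, interaction or DNA-binding studies.
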