Addgene plasmid #27760: pUT1170-HQ858714
Depositing lab: John Gray & Erich Grotewold. Depositing organization: University of Toledo. Publication: The Maize TFome--development of a transcription factor open reading frame collection for functional genomics. Burdo B, Gray J, Goetting-Minesky MP, Wittler B, Hunt M, Li T, Velliquette D, Thomas J, Gentzel I, dos Santos Brito M, Mejia-Guerra MK, Connolly LN, Qaisi D, Li W, Casas MI, Doseff AI, Grotewold E. Plant J. 2014 Oct;80(2):356-66. doi: 10.1111/tpj.12623. Epub 2014 Aug 26. PubMed 25053252.
Backbone
  Vector backbone: pENTR/D
  Backbone manufacturer: Invitrogen
  Backbone size w/o insert (bp): 2580
  Vector type: Entry vector
Growth in bacteria
  Bacterial resistance: Kanamycin, 50 μg/mL
  Growth temperature: 37°C
  Growth strain: DH5alpha
  Growth instructions: E. coli TOP10
  Copy number: Low Copy
Gene/Insert
  Gene/Insert name: MYB transcription factor from EB637416
  Species: Zea mays
  Insert size (bp): 873
  GenBank ID: HQ858714
  Cloning method: Restriction Enzyme
  Sequencing primers: 5′ M13 For; 3′ M13 Rev
Terms and licenses: Academic/Nonprofit Terms; Industry Terms: Not Available to Industry
Depositor comments: This CDS was amplified using PCR from a full length cDNA template from the Maize Full-length cDNA Project (www.maizecdna.org) and the PCR product included the stop codon. The PCR product was cloned into a Gateway pENTR/D vector. Further information on this gene may be obtained at www.grassius.org using the GenBank number. (The second half of the plasmid name is the GenBank Number for the sequence of the insert)
How to cite: pUT1170-HQ858714 was a gift from John Gray & Erich Grotewold (Addgene plasmid # 27760 ; http://n2t.net/addgene:27760 ; RRID:Addgene_27760)
