>Addgene plasmid #27760 | pUT1170-HQ858714 | addgene partial sequence | sequence record 34086 | 27760 with M13pUC-fwd
AATAATGATTTTATTTTGACTGATAGTGACCTGTTCGTTGCAACAAATTGATGAGCAATGCTTTTTTATA
ATGCCAACTTTGTACAAAAAAGCAGGCTCCGCGGCCGCCCCCTTCACCATGGGGTGCAAGGCGTGCGACA
AGCCCAAGCCCAACTACCGCAAGGGCCTGTGGTCGCCGGAGGAGGACCAGAAGCTCCGCGACTACATTCT
CCTCCACGGCCACGGCTGCTGGAGCGCGCTCCCCGCGAAAGCCGGGCTCCAGCGGAACGGCAAGAGCTGC
AGGCTGCGGTGGATCAACTACCTTCGGCCGGGGCTGAAGCACGGCATGTTCTCCCCGGAGGAGGAGGAGA
CGGTGATGAGCCTCCACGCCACGCTCGGCAACAAGTGGTCCAGGATCGCACGGCACTTGCCTGGCAGGAC
CGACAACGAGGTCAAGAACTACTGGAACTCGTACCTCAAGAAGAGGGTCGAGGGCAAGGACCAGGGGCCC
AGCACGCCCGCGCCGGCGGCGTCCAATTCGGACGACGACTCGCACTGCGTCAAGCAGCGCAGGGACGACG
ACGGCACGGCGGACTCCGGCGCGTCGGAGCCGCGCGAGTCGTCGTCGGCCGACGACTCGAGCTGCCTGAC
GGACCCGCACGCCTGCAGGCCCCACGCGCCCGTGCCGCCCAAGGTCATGTTCGCGGACTGGCTGGACATG
GACTACGTGGGCGGTGCCCTGCCGGCGACAGCACCAGCAGCACCTGGTCTGCTCGGCGCTGCGGGCGTGG
CCACGGCCAGCACGGGCGACCGCGATCAGCATCA
